Addgene plasmid #213217: CX3C1-DuET
Purpose: The DuET construct encodes the named human GPCR engineered with a cleaved hemagglutinin signal peptide, a 5' FLAG and a 3' 1D4 epitope tag optimized for expression in mammalian cells and proteomics studies.
Depositing lab: Thomas Sakmar. Depositing organization: Rockefeller University. Publication: Multiplexed selectivity screening of anti-GPCR antibodies. Dahl L, Kotliar IB, Bendes A, Dodig-Crnkovic T, Fromm S, Elofsson A, Uhlen M, Sakmar TP, Schwenk JM. Sci Adv. 2023 May 3;9(18):eadf9297. doi: 10.1126/sciadv.adf9297. Epub 2023 May 3. PubMed 37134173.
Backbone
  Vector backbone: pcDNA 3.1 (+)
  Vector type: Mammalian Expression
Growth in bacteria
  Bacterial resistance: Ampicillin, 100 μg/mL
  Growth temperature: 37°C
  Growth strain: DH5alpha
  Copy number: High Copy
Gene/Insert
  Gene/Insert name: CX3C1 (alt names: C-X3-C motif chemokine receptor 1; CX3CR1, CCRL1, CMKBRL1, CMKDR1, GPR13, V28)
  Species: H. sapiens (human)
  Entrez Gene: CX3CR1 (a.k.a. CCRL1, CMKBRL1, CMKDR1, GPR13, GPRV28, V28)
  Promoter: CMV, T7
  Tag / fusion protein: FLAG (N terminal on insert); 1D4 (C terminal on insert)
  Cloning method: Gibson Cloning
Terms and licenses: Academic/Nonprofit Terms; Industry Terms: Not Available to Industry
Depositor comments: Class: A, Family: Chemokine. Ensembl ID: ENSG00000168329, Uniprot ID: P49238
How to cite: CX3C1-DuET was a gift from Thomas Sakmar (Addgene plasmid # 213217 ; http://n2t.net/addgene:213217 ; RRID:Addgene_213217)
