[The description below was written by a language model from this plasmid's Addgene catalogue record and pLannotate feature annotations shown in this document.]
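Description:
CX3C1-DuET is a mammalian expression plasmid built on the pcDNA 3.1 (+) backbone that carries the human chemokine receptor CX3CR1 (C-X3-C motif chemokine receptor 1, a class A GPCR of the chemokine family). It is one of the DuET dual-epitope-tagged GPCR constructs. The sequenced plasmid is about 6.6 kb. It replicates in E. coli at high copy from a ColE1/pUC-type origin and is selected with ampicillin through the β-lactamase gene. An f1 origin is also present. A neomycin/kanamycin phosphotransferase cassette, driven by the SV40 enhancer/early promoter and ended by the SV40 poly(A) signal, would allow G418 selection of stably transfected mammalian cells.

The receptor coding sequence lies downstream of the CMV immediate-early enhancer and promoter and is terminated by the bovine growth hormone poly(A) signal. A T7 promoter between CMV and the insert could support in vitro transcription. According to the record, the receptor is preceded by a cleavable hemagglutinin signal peptide, intended to aid membrane targeting, and an N-terminal FLAG tag. A 1D4 epitope is fused to the C terminus. The automated annotation detects the CX3CR1 open reading frame and a short FLAG match immediately upstream of it, but it does not separately label the signal peptide or the 1D4 tag. Small hits such as the lacI, ble, bom and HIV-1 LTR fragments are most likely backbone remnants or incidental matches rather than functional parts.

The construct is intended for expression of the tagged receptor in mammalian cells and for proteomics work. Having an epitope at each end allows capture and detection of the full-length receptor, and the associated study concerns multiplexed selectivity screening of anti-GPCR antibodies.
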