Features (pLannotate 1.2.2; 21 found; start..end, strand, type, name):
    190..778     +  rep_origin     ori: high-copy-number ColE1/pMB1/pBR322/pUC origin of replication
    961..1053    +  CDS            lacI (fragment): lac repressor; lacI; The lac repressor binds to the lac operator to inhibit transcription in E. coli. This inhibition can be relieved by adding lactose or isopropyl-β-D-thiogalactopyranoside (IPTG).
   1066..1087    +  protein_bind   CAP binding site: CAP binding activates transcription in the presence of cAMP. E. coli catabolite activator protein
   1102..1132    +  promoter       lac promoter: promoter for the E. coli lac operon
   1140..1156    +  protein_bind   lac operator: The lac repressor binds to the lac operator to inhibit transcription in E. coli. This inhibition can be relieved by adding lactose or isopropyl-β-D-thiogalactopyranoside (IPTG). lac repressor encoded by lacI
   1229..1350    -  polyA_signal   SV40 poly(A) signal: SV40 polyadenylation signal
   1345..1503    -  CDS            ble (fragment): BLE_KLEPN - Experimental evidence at protein level: Swiss-Prot protein existence level 1. Binding protein with a strong affinity to the bleomycin family of antibiotics. Binds to CL990; an antimitotic-antibiotic compound. From Klebsiella pneumoniae.
   1527..2318    -  CDS            neo: KKA2_KLEPN - Also known as kan, nptII. Experimental evidence at protein level: Swiss-Prot protein existence level 1. Resistance to kanamycin, neomycin, paromomycin, ribostamycin, butirosin and gentamicin B. From Klebsiella pneumoniae.
   2385..2714    -  promoter       SV40 promoter: SV40 enhancer and early promoter
   2728..3156    -  rep_origin     f1 ori (sequence partly withheld): f1 bacteriophage origin of replication; arrow indicates direction of (+) strand synthesis
   3177..3198    -  promoter       SV40 promoter (fragment): SV40 enhancer and early promoter
   3202..3426    -  polyA_signal   bGH poly(A) signal: bovine growth hormone polyadenylation signal
   3557..4621    -  CDS            CX3CR1: CX3C1_HUMAN - Also known as CMKBRL1 From Homo sapiens (Human).
   4634..4654    -  CDS            3xFLAG (fragment): three tandem FLAG® epitope tags
   4747..4765    -  promoter       T7 promoter: promoter for bacteriophage T7 RNA polymerase
   4781..4814    -  LTR            5' LTR (truncated) (fragment): truncated 5' long terminal repeat (LTR) from HIV-1
   4810..5013    -  promoter       CMV promoter: human cytomegalovirus (CMV) immediate early promoter
   5014..5393    -  enhancer       CMV enhancer: human cytomegalovirus immediate early enhancer
   5548..5600    +  misc_feature   bom (fragment): basis of mobility region from pBR322
   5659..5763    +  promoter       AmpR promoter: bla
   5764..19      +  CDS            AmpR (across the origin): β-lactamase; bla; confers resistance to ampicillin, carbenicillin, and related antibiotics
>Addgene plasmid #213217 | CX3C1-DuET | addgene full sequence | sequence record 430779 | Addgene NGS Result
ACTGATTAAGCATTGGTAACTGTCAGACCAAGTTTACTCATATATACTTTAGATTGATTTAAAACTTCAT
TTTTAATTTAAAAGGATCTAGGTGAAGATCCTTTTTGATAATCTCATGACCAAAATCCCTTAACGTGAGT
TTTCGTTCCACTGAGCGTCAGACCCCGTAGAAAAGATCAAAGGATCTTCTTGAGATCCTTTTTTTCTGCG
CGTAATCTGCTGCTTGCAAACAAAAAAACCACCGCTACCAGCGGTGGTTTGTTTGCCGGATCAAGAGCTA
CCAACTCTTTTTCCGAAGGTAACTGGCTTCAGCAGAGCGCAGATACCAAATACCGTTCTTCTAGTGTAGC
CGTAGTTAGGCCACCACTTCAAGAACTCTGTAGCACCGCCTACATACCTCGCTCTGCTAATCCTGTTACC
AGTGGCTGCTGCCAGTGGCGATAAGTCGTGTCTTACCGGGTTGGACTCAAGACGATAGTTACCGGATAAG
GCGCAGCGGTCGGGCTGAACGGGGGGTTCGTGCACACAGCCCAGCTTGGAGCGAACGACCTACACCGAAC
TGAGATACCTACAGCGTGAGCTATGAGAAAGCGCCACGCTTCCCGAAGGGAGAAAGGCGGACAGGTATCC
GGTAAGCGGCAGGGTCGGAACAGGAGAGCGCACGAGGGAGCTTCCAGGGGGAAACGCCTGGTATCTTTAT
AGTCCTGTCGGGTTTCGCCACCTCTGACTTGAGCGTCGATTTTTGTGATGCTCGTCAGGGGGGCGGAGCC
TATGGAAAAACGCCAGCAACGCGGCCTTTTTACGGTTCCTGGCCTTTTGCTGGCCTTTTGCTCACATGTT
CTTTCCTGCGTTATCCCCTGATTCTGTGGATAACCGTATTACCGCCTTTGAGTGAGCTGATACCGCTCGC
CGCAGCCGAACGACCGAGCGCAGCGAGTCAGTGAGCGAGGAAGCGGAAGAGCGCCCAATACGCAAACCGC
CTCTCCCCGCGCGTTGGCCGATTCATTAATGCAGCTGGCACGACAGGTTTCCCGACTGGAAAGCGGGCAG
TGAGCGCAACGCAATTAATGTGAGTTAGCTCACTCATTAGGCACCCCAGGCTTTACACTTTATGCTTCCG
GCTCGTATGTTGTGTGGAATTGTGAGCGGATAACAATTTCACACAGGAAACAGCTATGACCATGATTACG
CCAAGCTCTAGCTAGAGGTCGACGGTATACAGACATGATAAGATACATTGATGAGTTTGGACAAACCACA
ACTAGAATGCAGTGAAAAAAATGCTTTATTTGTGAAATTTGTGATGCTATTGCTTTATTTGTAACCATTA
TAAGCTGCAATAAACAAGTTGGGGTGGGCGAAGAACTCCAGCATGAGATCCCCGCGCTGGAGGATCATCC
AGCCGGCGTCCCGGAAAACGATTCCGAAGCCCAACCTTTCATAGAAGGCGGCGGTGGAATCGAAATCTCG
TGATGGCAGGTTGGGCGTCGCTTGGTCGGTCATTTCGAACCCCAGAGTCCCGCTCAGAAGAACTCGTCAA
GAAGGCGATAGAAGGCGATGCGCTGCGAATCGGGAGCGGCGATACCGTAAAGCACGAGGAAGCGGTCAGC
CCATTCGCCGCCAAGCTCTTCAGCAATATCACGGGTAGCCAACGCTATGTCCTGATAGCGGTCCGCCACA
CCCAGCCGGCCACAGTCGATGAATCCAGAAAAGCGGCCATTTTCCACCATGATATTCGGCAAGCAGGCAT
CGCCATGGGTCACGACGAGATCCTCGCCGTCGGGCATGCGCGCCTTGAGCCTGGCGAACAGTTCGGCTGG
CGCGAGCCCCTGATGCTCTTCGTCCAGATCATCCTGATCGACAAGACCGGCTTCCATCCGAGTACGTGCT
CGCTCGATGCGATGTTTCGCTTGGTGGTCGAATGGGCAGGTAGCCGGATCAAGCGTATGCAGCCGCCGCA
TTGCATCAGCCATGATGGATACTTTCTCGGCAGGAGCAAGGTGAGATGACAGGAGATCCTGCCCCGGCAC
TTCGCCCAATAGCAGCCAGTCCCTTCCCGCTTCAGTGACAACGTCGAGCACAGCTGCGCAAGGAACGCCC
GTCGTGGCCAGCCACGATAGCCGCGCTGCCTCGTCCTGCAGTTCATTCAGGGCACCGGACAGGTCGGTCT
TGACAAAAAGAACCGGGCGCCCCTGCGCTGACAGCCGGAACACGGCGGCATCAGAGCAGCCGATTGTCTG
TTGTGCCCAGTCATAGCCGAATAGCCTCTCCACCCAAGCGGCCGGAGAACCTGCGTGCAATCCATCTTGT
TCAATCATGCGAAACGATCCTCATCCTGTCTCTTGATCAGATCCGAAAATGGATATACAAGCTCCCGGGA
GCTTTTTGCAAAAGCCTAGGCCTCCAAAAAAGCCTCCTCACTACTTCTGGAATAGCTCAGAGGCAGAGGC
GGCCTCGGCCTCTGCATAAATAAAAAAAATTAGTCAGCCATGGGGCGGAGAATGGGCGGAACTGGGCGGA
GTTAGGGGCGGGATGGGCGGAGTTAGGGGCGGGACTATGGTTGCTGACTAATTGAGATGCATGCTTTGCA
TACTTCTGCCTGCTGGGGAGCCTGGGGACTTTCCACACCTGGTTGCTGACTAATTGAGATGCATGCTTTG
CATACTTCTGCCTGCTGGGGAGCCTGGGGACTTTCCACACCCTAACTGACACACATTCCACAGAATTAAT
TCGCGTTAAATTTTTGTTAAATCAGCTCATTTTTTAACCAATAGGCCGAAATCGGCAAAATCCCTTATAA
ATCAAAAGAATAGACCGAGATAGGGT
[37 nt withheld, positions 2827-2863]
AAAGAACGTGGACTCCAACGTCAAAGG
[49 nt withheld, positions 2891-2939]
T
[91 nt withheld, positions 2941-3031]
G
[124 nt withheld, positions 3033-3156]
GGGGATACCCCCTAGAGCCCCAGCTGGTTCTTTCCGCCTCAGAAGCCATAGAGCCCACCGCATCCCCAGC
ATGCCTGCTATTGTCTTCCCAATCCTCCCCCTTGCTGTCCTGCCCCACCCCACCCCCCAGAATAGAATGA
CACCTACTCAGACAATGCGATGCAATTTCCTCATTTTATTAGGAAAGGACAGTGGGAGTGGCACCTTCCA
GGGTCAAGGAAGGCACGGGGGAGGGGCAAACAACAGATGGCTGGCAACTAGAAGGCACAGTCGAGGCTGA
TCAGCGGGTTTAAACGGGCCCTCTAGACTCGAGTTAGGCAGGGGCCACCTGAGAAGTCTCGGTCTTAGAC
ACGGTGGTGCTGGCCTCATCGAATTCACCGGTGCGTCCACCGGTATCGATCAGCAGCAACAGTGCGTCCC
CATCACTCGTGTGATAGGTGAAATTGGAACTCAGGACGGATCCGTGCCTGGACCTTTGACTTTCGGAGCT
AGAAAAGTCGACGTGCACGGACCTGCCACAGAGCACCGCCAAGCATTTGCCGTACAGGTGGTACAGATAC
CTTCTAAATTTTTCTCCGGCGAAGGCGTAGATCAGCGGGTTCAGGCAGCAGTGAGAAAATGCGACGGTCT
CCGTCACGCTGAGAGCCAGTCGCAGGTCTTTGCGCATGTCGCAGGATGGAAAGAAGTCATAAAGCTTCAG
TGTTTCAAGGAAAATCATCACATTGTAGGGGGTCCAAAACAGAAAGAATACAATGACCACAAGAAGAATC
AGCTTTATTGCCTTAGCTTTTTTATGGTTTTTGCAAGAAAACAGGGTCTGGATAATTCGGAAATAGCAAT
ATGACATTATGAGCAGTGGCAGGAGGAACCCCAGAAAGTTAGTTTCTACGTTTCTCAAAACTGGCCAAAT
CTCCTGCAACACCTCTGGGTAGTCGCCCAGGCATTCGTTCTCTTTCTGTTTTGTGAACATAAACTGGGGA
GCAGCCACCAGAATCGCGGCAGCCCACACTCCCAGTGAGATGGTAACGCCATGCTGAACGGTGCGGTTAT
TCATGGAGTTGGCTGCCAGCACAATGGCCAAGTACCGATCAATGGAAATTACAGTGATGAAGAAAATGCT
GCCGAAGAATCCAATGAAGAAAAAAGCCGTGGTAAACTTGCACATCGCGTTGTGCAGTCCCTTTTCGTTG
ATCAGGTAATGGGTCCAAAAGGGCAGTGTAGCAACGAACAACAGATCAGACAAGGCCAGGTTCAACAGGT
AGATGTCTGTGACGGATTTCGGCTTCTTGCTGTTGGTCAAAGCAAAGACCACCAGCAGATTACCCACCAG
CCCAATTGCGAAGATAACGCTATAGAAGATGGACAGAAACACAGTGCCAAAGACAACGATATCCCCGATA
TAACAGGCTTCTGCCAGGTCGTCGTATTCAAAGTTTTCCGTCACGGATTCTGGGAACTGGTCCATATCGA
TGCTGGCGTCATCATCGTCCTTGTAGTCGGCGAATACCAGGCAGAAGATGTAGCTCAGGGCGATGATCGT
CTTCATGGTGGCGCTAAGCTTAAGTTTAAACGCTAGCCAGCTTGGGTCTCCCTATAGTGAGTCGTATTAA
TTTCGATAAGCCAGTAAGCAGTGGGTTCTCTAGTTAGCCAGAGAGCTCTGCTTATATAGACCTCCCACCG
TACACGCCTACCGCCCATTTGCGTCAATGGGGCGGAGTTGTTACGACATTTTGGAAAGTCCCGTTGATTT
TGGTGCCAAAACAAACTCCCATTGACGTCAATGGGGTGGAGACTTGGAAATCCCCGTGAGTCAAACCGCT
ATCCACGCCCATTGATGTACTGCCAAAACCGCATCACCATGGTAATAGCGATGACTAATACGTAGATGTA
CTGCCAAGTAGGAAAGTCCCATAAGGTCATGTACTGGGCATAATGCCAGGCGGGCCATTTACCGTCATTG
ACGTCAATAGGGGGCGTACTTGGCATATGATACACTTGATGTACTGCCAAGTGGGCAGTTTACCGTAAAT
ACTCCACCCATTGACGTCAATGGAAAGTCCCTATTGGCGTTACTATGGGAACATACGTCATTATTGACGT
CAATGGGCGGGGGTCGTTGGGCGGTCAGCCAGGCGGGCCATTTACCGTAAGTTATGTAACGCGGAACTCC
ATATATGGGCTATGAACTAATGACCCCGTAATTGATTACTATTAATAACTAGTCAATAATCAATGTCAAC
GCGTATATCTGGCCCGTACATCGCGAAGCAGCGCAAAACGCCTAACCCTAAGCAGATTCTTCATGCAAAT
GTCGGTCAAGCCTTGCCTTGTTGTAGCTTAAATTTTGCTCGCGCACTACTCAGCGACCTCCAACACACAA
GCAGGGAGCAGATACTGGCTTAACTATGCGGCATCAGAGCAGATTGTACTGAGAGTGCACCATAGGGGAT
CGGGAGATCTCCCGATCCGTCGACGTCAGGTGGCACTTTTCGGGGAAATGTGCGCGGAACCCCTATTTGT
TTATTTTTCTAAATACATTCAAATATGTATCCGCTCATGAGACAATAACCCTGATAAATGCTTCAATAAT
ATTGAAAAAGGAAGAGTATGAGTATTCAACATTTCCGTGTCGCCCTTATTCCCTTTTTTGCGGCATTTTG
CCTTCCTGTTTTTGCTCACCCAGAAACGCTGGTGAAAGTAAAAGATGCTGAAGATCAGTTGGGTGCACGA
GTGGGTTACATCGAACTGGATCTCAACAGCGGTAAGATCCTTGAGAGTTTTCGCCCCGAAGAACGTTTTC
CAATGATGAGCACTTTTAAAGTTCTGCTATGTGGCGCGGTATTATCCCGTATTGACGCCGGGCAAGAGCA
ACTCGGTCGCCGCATACACTATTCTCAGAATGACTTGGTTGAGTACTCACCAGTCACAGAAAAGCATCTT
ACGGATGGCATGACAGTAAGAGAATTATGCAGTGCTGCCATAACCATGAGTGATAACACTGCGGCCAACT
TACTTCTGACAACGATCGGAGGACCGAAGGAGCTAACCGCTTTTTTGCACAACATGGGGGATCATGTAAC
TCGCCTTGATCGTTGGGAACCGGAGCTGAATGAAGCCATACCAAACGACGAGCGTGACACCACGATGCCT
GTAGCAATGGCAACAACGTTGCGCAAACTATTAACTGGCGAACTACTTACTCTAGCTTCCCGGCAACAAT
TAATAGACTGGATGGAGGCGGATAAAGTTGCAGGACCACTTCTGCGCTCGGCCCTTCCGGCTGGCTGGTT
TATTGCTGATAAATCTGGAGCCGGTGAGCGTGGGTCTCGCGGTATCATTGCAGCACTGGGGCCAGATGGT
AAGCCCTCCCGTATCGTAGTTATCTACACGACGGGGAGTCAGGCAACTATGGATGAACGAAATAGACAGA
TCGCTGAGATAGGTGCCTC
